>Addgene plasmid #23533 | pDONR223-RPS6KB2 | depositor partial sequence | sequence record 10792 | Author sequence, M13pUC-fwd
AGGATTTTATTTTGACTGATAGTGACCTGTTCGTTGCAACAAATTGATGAGCAATGCTTTTTTATAATGC
CAACTTTGTACAAAAAAGTTGGCATGGCGGCCGTGTTTGATTTGGATTTGGAGACGGAGGAAGGCAGCGA
GGGCGAGGGCGAGCCAGAGCTCAGCCCCGCGGACGCATGTCCCCTTGCCGAGTTGAGGGCAGCTGGCCTA
GAGCCTGTGGGACACTATGAAGAGGTGGAGCTGACTGAGACCAGCGTGAACGTTGGCCCAGAGCGCATCG
GGCCCCACTGCTTTGAGCTGCTGCGTGTGCTGGGCAAGGGGGGCTATGGCAAGGTGTTCCAGGTGCGAAA
GGTGCAAGGCACCAACTTGGGCAAAATATATGCCATGAAAGTCCTAAGGAAGGCCAAAATTGTGCGCAAT
GCCAAGGACACAGCACACACACGGGCTGAGCGGAACATTCTAGAGTCAGTGAAGCACCCCTTTATTGTGG
AACTGGCCTATGCCTTCCAGACTGGTGGCAAACTCTACCTCATCCTTGAGTGCCTCAGTGGTGGCGAGCT
CTTCACGCATCTGGAGCGAGAGGGCATCTTCCTGGAAGATACGGCCTGCTTCTACCTGGCTGAGATCACG
CTGGCCCTGGGCCATCTCCACTCCCAGGGCATCATCTACCGGGACCTCAAGCCCGAGAACATCATGCTCA
GCAGCCAGGGCCACATCAAACTGACCGACTTTGGACTCTGCAAGGAGTCTATCCATGAGGGCGCCGTCAC
TCACACCTTCTGCGGCACCATTGAGTACATGGCCCCTGAGATTCTGGTGCGCAGTGGCCACAACCGGGCT
GTGGACTGGTGGAGCCTGGGGGCCCTGATGTACGACATGCTCACTGGATCCGCCGCCCATA
