>Addgene plasmid #23533 | pDONR223-RPS6KB2 | addgene partial sequence | sequence record 29275 | 23533 with M13rev
GCTGGATGGCAAATAATGATTTTATTTTGACTGATAGTGACCTGTTCGTTGCAACAAATTGATAAGCAAT
GCTTTCTTATAATGCCAACTTTGTACAAGAAAGTTGGCAAGCGCCTGGACGCCCACGGCCCCTCTTGGAC
TTCTTGGTCCCTGAGGGGGGACGGATGGGGAGAGGGGCGGTGGTCGAGGGCGGCGGCGGTGGCAGGAGTG
GAGGTAGAGGTAGCTCCGTGGGCTCCGGCAGGCTGGGGCTGGGCCGAAACCCCTCAAAAGGGGAGAACTT
GAGGGGGCTGACGGGGACCCGGGGGCTACTGTTGAGGCGCCTGGGTGAGCGCAGCTTGGGCTGGAAGGAG
AAGCCCTCCTTGATGCTGTCCAGGACAGACGGCGCCACGTATGTGAAGCCCAGGAAGGCCTGGTTGGCAC
TCTCGCTGAGGGCTGTGTCATCAGGACTGTCCACCGGCGTCTGCCGTGTGAAGCGGGTATCAAACTGGCT
CACGTCCTCCTCTGACTGCAGACAGGGCCTGAAAGGGGGGTCCACACGCCAGGCCAGAAGGTCGTCCCAA
TTCATGTGCCGGAAAAAGGGATGTCTCTGCACATCAGCAGCATCCCCTGGGCCACCCCCAATCCGCTGGC
TGGGATTCCGTTTCAGAAACTTTTTGACAAGGTCCCGGGCATCTGGGGTGAA
