>Addgene plasmid #23533 | pDONR223-RPS6KB2 | addgene partial sequence | sequence record 29276 | 23533 with M13pUC-fwd
AGCTCGGGCCCAATAATGATTTTATTTTGACTGATAGTGACCTGTTCGTTGCAACAAATTGATGAGCAAT
GCTTTTTTATAATGCCAACTTTGTACAAAAAAGTTGGCATGGCGGCCGTGTTTGATTTGGATTTGGAGAC
GGAGGAAGGCAGCGAGGGCGAGGGCGAGCCAGAGCTCAGCCCCGCGGACGCATGTCCCCTTGCCGAGTTG
AGGGCAGCTGGCCTAGAGCCTGTGGGACACTATGAAGAGGTGGAGCTGACTGAGACCAGCGTGAACGTTG
GCCCAGAGCGCATCGGGCCCCACTGCTTTGAGCTGCTGCGTGTGCTGGGCAAGGGGGGCTATGGCAAGGT
GTTCCAGGTGCGAAAGGTGCAAGGCACCAACTTGGGCAAAATATATGCCATGAAAGTCCTAAGGAAGGCC
AAAATTGTGCGCAATGCCAAGGACACAGCACACACACGGGCTGAGCGGAACATTCTAGAGTCAGTGAAGC
ACCCCTTTATTGTGGAACTGGCCTATGCCTTCCAGACTGGTGGCAAACTCTACCTCATCCTTGAGTGCCT
CAGTGGTGGCGAGCTCTTCACGCATCTGGAGCGAGAGGGCATCTTCCTGGAAGATACGGCCTGCTTCTAC
