>Addgene plasmid #23533 | pDONR223-RPS6KB2 | depositor partial sequence | sequence record 47056 | Author sequence, M13-rev
ATCAGGCTGGGATGGCAATAATGATTTTATTTTGACTGATAGTGACCTGTTCGTTGCAACAAATTGATAA
GCAATGCTTTCTTATAATGCCAACTTTGTACAAGAAAGTTGGCAAGCGCCTGGACGCCCACGGCCCCTCT
TGGACTTCTTGGTCCCTGAGGGGGGACGGATGGGGAGAGGGGCGGTGGTCGAGGGCGGCGGCGGTGGCAG
GAGTGGAGGTAGAGGTAGCTCCGTGGGCTCCGGCAGGCTGGGGCTGGGCCGAAACCCCTCAAAAGGGGAG
AACTTGAGGGGGCTGACGGGGACCCGGGGGCTACTGTTGAGGCGCCTGGGTGAGCGCAGCTTGGGCTGGA
AGGAGAAGCCCTCCTTGATGCTGTCCAGGACAGACGGCGCCACGTATGTGAAGCCCAGGAAGGCCTGGTT
GGCACTCTCGCTGAGGGCTGTGTCATCAGGACTGTCCACCGGCGTCTGCCGTGTGAAGCGGGTATCAAAC
TGGCTCACGTCCTCCTCTGACTGCAGACAGGGCCTGAAAGGGGGGTCCACACGCCAGGCCAGAAGGTCGT
CCCAATTCATGTGCCGGAAAAAGGGATGTCTCTGCACATCAGCAGCATCCCCTGGGCCACCCCCAATCCG
CTGGCTGGGATTCCGTTTCAGAAACTTTTTGACAAGGTCCCGGGCATCTGGGGTGAGGTAGGGGGGGGCA
GTGCCAGCTTGCCCCTGATGATCTTATCCATGGTTTTCTTCCGGTTCTCTTGCGTAAAGGGCGGCGATTC
AGTGAGCATGTCGTACATCAGGGCCCCCAGGCTCCACCGTTCACAGGCCCCGTTGTGGCCACTGCGCACC
CGAATCTCAGGGGCATGTACCTCATGGGTGCCGCAGAAAGGTGGGAAGTGGACGGCGCCCTTCTTGGATA
AAATCCTTTGCAAAGTTCCAAAGT
