[The description below was written by a language model from this plasmid's Addgene catalogue record.]
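Description:
pDONR223-RPS6KB2 is a Gateway entry clone built in the pDONR223 donor backbone (Invitrogen; about 5 kb without insert), carrying the open reading frame of human RPS6KB2, the 70 kDa ribosomal protein S6 kinase polypeptide 2, also known as S6K2 or p70-beta. It is a high-copy bacterial plasmid maintained in E. coli under spectinomycin selection. The record gives no feature table, so the origin of replication and the exact recombination sites are not itemised. As a product of Gateway cloning into a donor vector, the insert would be expected to sit between attL-type sites, and it is flanked by M13 forward and reverse priming sites used for sequence verification.

The insert is listed as 1449 bp. The catalogue notes a mutation described as R482Stop, while the depositor comments say the ORF has no stop codon; the record does not reconcile these two statements, so users should check the 3′ end of the insert before relying on C-terminal fusions. The intended stop-less design lets the ORF be moved by recombination into a destination vector that supplies a C-terminal epitope tag and a stop codon.

The plasmid contains no stated mammalian promoter and is explicitly not meant for direct transfection. It serves as a shuttle source for the kinase ORF, and the depositors point to a companion set of lentiviral destination vectors (the pLX301–pLX304 series) for expression in mammalian cells. The associated publication used kinase ORF expression to study resistance to RAF inhibition through MAP kinase pathway reactivation.
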