Addgene plasmid #23533: pDONR223-RPS6KB2
Depositing lab: William Hahn & David Root. Depositing organization: Dana-Farber Cancer Institute. Publication: COT drives resistance to RAF inhibition through MAP kinase pathway reactivation. Johannessen CM, Boehm JS, Kim SY, Thomas SR, Wardwell L, Johnson LA, Emery CM, Stransky N, Cogdill AP, Barretina J, Caponigro G, Hieronymus H, Murray RR, Salehi-Ashtiani K, Hill DE, Vidal M, Zhao JJ, Yang X, Alkan O, Kim S, Harris JL, Wilson CJ, Myer VE, Finan PM, Root DE, Roberts TM, Golub T, Flaherty KT, Dummer R, Weber BL, Sellers WR, Schlegel R, Wargo JA, Hahn WC, Garraway LA. Nature. 2010 Dec 16;468(7326):968-72. doi: 10.1038/nature09627 PubMed 21107320.
Backbone
  Vector backbone: pDONR223
  Backbone manufacturer: Invitrogen
  Backbone size w/o insert (bp): 5005
  Vector type: Gateway Donor vector
Growth in bacteria
  Bacterial resistance: Spectinomycin, 50 μg/mL
  Growth temperature: 37°C
  Growth strain: DH5alpha
  Copy number: High Copy
Gene/Insert
  Gene/Insert name: RPS6KB2 (alt name: ribosomal protein S6 kinase, 70kDa, polypeptide 2)
  Species: H. sapiens (human)
  Insert size (bp): 1449
  Mutation: R482Stop
  Entrez Gene: RPS6KB2 (a.k.a. KLS, P70-beta, P70-beta-1, P70-beta-2, S6K-beta2, S6K2, S6KB, S6KI(2), S6Kbeta, SRK, STK14B, p70(S6K)-beta, p70S6Kb)
  Cloning method: Gateway Cloning
  Sequencing primers: 5′ M13pUC-fwd; 3′ M13rev
Terms and licenses: Academic/Nonprofit Terms; Industry Terms: Not Available to Industry
Depositor comments: The ORF has no Stop codon. This design enables easy recombination into a destination vector to add an epitope tag of choice and Stop codon to the ORF. Do NOT use this plasmid directly for transfections. A set of 4 custom lentiviral vectors is available ( pLX301 (http://www.addgene.org/25895/) , pLX302 (http://www.addgene.org/25896/) , pLX303 (http://www.addgene.org/25897/) , pLX304 (http://www.addgene.org/25890/) ) to be used to express these ORFs in mammalian cells. These plasmids are not included in the kit and must be ordered separately.
How to cite: pDONR223-RPS6KB2 was a gift from William Hahn & David Root (Addgene plasmid # 23533 ; http://n2t.net/addgene:23533 ; RRID:Addgene_23533)
